>Addgene plasmid #144329 | TFORF2083 | addgene full sequence | sequence record 404176 | Addgene NGS Result
TTAATGTAGTCTTATGCAATACTCTTGTAGTCTTGCAACATGGTAACGATGAGTTAGCAACATGCCTTAC
AAGGAGAGAAAAAGCACCGTGCATGCCGATTGGTGGAAGTAAGGTGGTACGATCGTGCCTTATTAGGAAG
GCAACAGACGGGTCTGACATGGATTGGACGAACCACTGAATTGCCGCATTGCAGAGATATTGTATTTAAG
TGCCTAGCTCGATACATAAACGGGTCTCTCTGGTTAGACCAGATCTGAGCCTGGGAGCTCTCTGGCTAAC
TAGGGAACCCACTGCTTAAGCCTCAATAAAGCTTGCCTTGAGTGCTTCAAGTAGTGTGTGCCCGTCTGTT
GTGTGACTCTGGTAACTAGAGATCCCTCAGACCCTTTTAGTCAGTGTGGAAAATCTCTAGCAGTGGCGCC
CGAACAGGGACTTGAAAGCGAAAGGGAAACCAGAGGAGCTCTCTCGACGCAGGACTCGGCTTGCTGAAGC
GCGCACGGCAAGAGGCGAGGGGCGGCGACTGGTGAGTACGCCAAAAATTTTGACTAGCGGAGGCTAGAAG
GAGAGAGATGGGTGCGAGAGCGTCAGTATTAAGCGGGGGAGAATTAGATCGCGATGGGAAAAAATTCGGT
TAAGGCCAGGGGGAAAGAAAAAATATAAATTAAAACATATAGTATGGGCAAGCAGGGAGCTAGAACGATT
CGCAGTTAATCCTGGCCTGTTAGAAACATCAGAAGGCTGTAGACAAATACTGGGACAGCTACAACCATCC
CTTCAGACAGGATCAGAAGAACTTAGATCATTATATAATACAGTAGCAACCCTCTATTGTGTGCATCAAA
GGATAGAGATAAAAGACACCAAGGAAGCTTTAGACAAGATAGAGGAAGAGCAAAACAAAAGTAAGACCAC
CGCACAGCAAGCGGCCGCTGATCTTCAGACCTGGAGGAGGAGATATGAGGGACAATTGGAGAAGTGAATT
ATATAAATATAAAGTAGTAAAAATTGAACCATTAGGAGTAGCACCCACCAAGGCAAAGAGAAGAGTGGTG
CAGAGAGAAAAAAGAGCAGTGGGAATAGGAGCTTTGTTCCTTGGGTTCTTGGGAGCAGCAGGAAGCACTA
TGGGCGCAGCGTCAATGACGCTGACGGTACAGGCCAGACAATTATTGTCTGGTATAGTGCAGCAGCAGAA
CAATTTGCTGAGGGCTATTGAGGCGCAACAGCATCTGTTGCAACTCACAGTCTGGGGCATCAAGCAGCTC
CAGGCAAGAATCCTGGCTGTGGAAAGATACCTAAAGGATCAACAGCTCCTGGGGATTTGGGGTTGCTCTG
GAAAACTCATTTGCACCACTGCTGTGCCTTGGAATGCTAGTTGGAGTAATAAATCTCTGGAACAGATTTG
GAATCACACGACCTGGATGGAGTGGGACAGAGAAATTAACAATTACACAAGCTTAATACACTCCTTAATT
GAAGAATCGCAAAACCAGCAAGAAAAGAATGAACAAGAATTATTGGAATTAGATAAATGGGCAAGTTTGT
GGAATTGGTTTAACATAACAAATTGGCTGTGGTATATAAAATTATTCATAATGATAGTAGGAGGCTTGGT
AGGTTTAAGAATAGTTTTTGCTGTACTTTCTATAGTGAATAGAGTTAGGCAGGGATATTCACCATTATCG
TTTCAGACCCACCTCCCAACCCCGAGGGGACCCATGCATTGCATCTCAATTAGTCAGCAACCAGGTGTGG
AAAGTCCCCAGGCTCCCCAGCAGGCAGAAGTATGCAAAGCATGCGTCTCAATTAGTCAGCAACCATAGTC
CCGCCCCTAACTCCGCCCATCCCGCCCCTAACTCCGCCCAGTTCCGCCCATTCTCCGCCCCATGGCTGAC
TAATTTTTTTTATTTATGCAGAGGCCGAGGCCGCCTCGGCCTCTGAGCTATTCCAGAAGTAGTGAGGAGG
CTTTTTTGGAGGCCTAGGCTTTTGCAAAAAGCTTTCTAGAGGTACCACCGGAGCTTACCATGACCGAGTA
CAAGCCCACGGTGCGCCTCGCCACCCGCGACGACGTCCCCAGGGCCGTACGCACCCTCGCCGCCGCGTTC
GCCGACTACCCCGCCACGCGCCACACCGTCGATCCGGACCGCCACATCGAGCGGGTCACCGAGCTGCAAG
AACTCTTCCTCACGCGCGTCGGGCTCGACATCGGCAAGGTGTGGGTCGCGGACGACGGCGCCGCCGTGGC
GGTCTGGACCACGCCGGAGAGCGTCGAAGCGGGGGCGGTGTTCGCCGAGATCGGCCCGCGCATGGCCGAG
TTGAGCGGTTCCCGGCTGGCCGCGCAGCAACAGATGGAAGGCCTCCTGGCGCCGCACCGGCCCAAGGAGC
CCGCGTGGTTCCTGGCCACCGTCGGCGTCTCGCCCGACCACCAGGGCAAGGGTCTGGGCAGCGCCGTCGT
GCTCCCCGGAGTGGAGGCGGCCGAGCGCGCCGGGGTGCCCGCCTTCCTGGAGACCTCCGCGCCCCGCAAC
CTCCCCTTCTACGAGCGGCTCGGCTTCACCGTCACCGCCGACGTCGAGGTGCCCGAAGGACCGCGCACCT
GGTGCATGACCCGCAAGCCCGGTGCCAGTTAACGAATTCTAGATCTTGAGACAAATGGCAGTATTCATCC
ACAATTTTAAAAGAAAAGGGGGGATTGGGGGGTACAGTGCAGGGGAAAGAATAGTAGACATAATAGCAAC
AGACATACAAACTAAAGAATTACAAAAACAAATTACAAAAATTCAAAATTTTCGGGTTTATTACAGGGAC
AGCAGAGATCCACTTTGGCGCCGGCTCGAGGCCTGCAGGTGCAAAGATGGATAAAGTTTTAAACAGAGAG
GAATCTTTGCAGCTAATGGACCTTCTAGGTCTTGAAAGGAGTGGGAATTGGCTCCGGTGCCCGTCAGTGG
GCAGAGCGCACATCGCCCACAGTCCCCGAGAAGTTGGGGGGAGGGGTCGGCAATTGAACCGGTGCCTAGA
GAAGGTGGCGCGGGGTAAACTGGGAAAGTGATGTCGTGTACTGGCTCCGCCTTTTTCCCGAGGGTGGGGG
AGAACCGTATATAAGTGCAGTAGTCGCCGTGAACGTTCTTTTTCGCAACGGGTTTGCCGCCAGAACACAG
GTAAGTGCCGTGTGTGGTTCCCGCGGGCCTGGCCTCTTTACGGGTTATGGCCCTTGCGTGCCTTGAATTA
CTTCCACCTGGCTGCAGTACGTGATTCTTGATCCCGAGCTTCGGGTTGGAAGTGGGTGGGAGAGTTCGAG
GCCTTGCGCTTAAGGAGCCCCTTCGCCTCGTGCTTGAGTTGAGGCCTGGCCTGGGCGCTGGGGCCGCCGC
GTGCGAATCTGGTGGCACCTTCGCGCCTGTCTCGCTGCTTTCGATAAGTCTCTAGCCATTTAAAATTTTT
GATGACCTGCTGCGACGCTTTTTTTCTGGCAAGATAGTCTTGTAAATGCGGGCCAAGATCTGCACACTGG
TATTTCGGTTTTTGGGGCCGCGGGCGGCGACGGGGCCCGTGCGTCCCAGCGCACATGTTCGGCGAGGCGG
GGCCTGCGAGCGCGGCCACCGAGAATCGGACGGGGGTAGTCTCAAGCTGGCCGGCCTGCTCTGGTGCCTG
GCCTCGCGCCGCCGTGTATCGCCCCGCCCTGGGCGGCAAGGCTGGCCCGGTCGGCACCAGTTGCGTGAGC
GGAAAGATGGCCGCTTCCCGGCCCTGCTGCAGGGAGCTCAAAATGGAGGACGCGGCGCTCGGGAGAGCGG
GCGGGTGAGTCACCCACACAAAGGAAAAGGGCCTTTCCGTCCTCAGCCGTCGCTTCATGTGACTCCACGG
AGTACCGGGCGCCGTCCAGGCACCTCGATTAGTTCTCGAGCTTTTGGAGTACGTCGTCTTTAGGTTGGGG
GGAGGGGTTTTATGCGATGGAGTTTCCCCACACTGAGTGGGTGGAGACTGAAGTTAGGCCAGCTTGGCAC
TTGATGTAATTCTCCTTGGAATTTGCCCTTTTTGAGTTTGGATCTTGGTTCATTCTCAAGCCTCAGACAG
TGGTTCAAAGTTTTTTTCTTCCATTTCAGGTGTCGTGAGGCTAGCACCGCCACCATGGATGTAGATGCTG
AAAGAGAGAAGATAACACAGGAGATCAAGGAGCTGGAAAGGATTTTGGATCCCGGCTCCTCGGGCTCCCA
CGTGGAGATCTCAGAATCAAGTCTCGAGTCAGATTCTGAAGCAGATTCACTGCCTTCTGAGGACTTGGAT
CCTGCCGATCCCCCGATCTCGGAAGAAGAAAGGTGGGGCGAAGCCAGCAATGACGAGGACGATCCCAAGG
ATAAAACCCTCCCTGAAGACCCAGAAACCTGCCTGCAGCTGAACATGGTCTACCAGGAGGTCATCCAGGA
GAAGCTGGCTGAGGCCAACCTGCTGCTGGCCCAGAACCGGGAGCAGCAGGAGGAACTCATGAGGGATCTG
GCTGGGTCCAAAGGCACCAAGGTGAAAGATGGCAAAAGCCTGCCCCCAAGCACATACATGGGGCACTTCA
TGAAGCCGTATTTCAAGGACAAGGTCACGGGCGTGGGGCCACCTGCCAACGAGGACACACGAGAGAAGGC
TGCCCAGGGGATCAAGGCTTTCGAGGAGCTCCTTGTGACCAAATGGAAAAACTGGGAAAAGGCCTTGCTC
CGAAAGTCAGTGGTGAGTGACCGCCTGCAGCGATTGCTTCAGCCCAAGTTACTGAAGCTCGAGTACTTGC
ACCAGAAGCAGAGCAAAGTCTCCAGTGAGCTGGAGAGGCAAGCCCTGGAGAAGCAGGGCAGGGAAGCCGA
GAAGGAGATCCAGGACATCAACCAGCTTCCAGAAGAGGCCTTGCTGGGAAACAGGCTGGACAGCCACGAC
TGGGAGAAGATTTCCAATATTAACTTTGAAGGCAGCCGCAGTGCAGAGGAGATCCGGAAGTTCTGGCAGA
ACTCGGAGCACCCCAGCATCAACAAGCAGGAGTGGAGCAGGGAGGAGGAGGAGCGGCTGCAGGCGATCGC
GGCTGCACACGGCCACCTGGAGTGGCAGAAGATTGCAGAGGAGCTGGGGACCAGCCGCAGCGCCTTCCAG
TGCCTGCAGAAATTCCAGCAGCACAACAAAGCTCTGAAACGCAAGGAGTGGACAGAGGAGGAGGACCGCA
TGCTCACGCAGCTGGTGCAGGAGATGCGCGTCGGCAGCCACATCCCCTACCGCAGAATTGTCTACTATAT
GGAAGGGAGAGACTCCATGCAGCTGATCTACCGATGGACCAAGAGCTTGGATCCTGGTCTGAAGAAGGGT
TACTGGGCCCCGGAGGAAGATGCTAAGTTGCTTCAAGCTGTTGCCAAATACGGGGAGCAGGATTGGTTTA
AAATCCGGGAAGAGGTGCCAGGTAGGAGCGATGCCCAGTGCCGAGATCGGTATCTCAGGAGATTACATTT
CAGCTTGAAAAAGGGTCGGTGGAATTTAAAAGAAGAGGAACAGTTAATTGAATTAATAGAAAAATATGGT
GTCGGTCACTGGGCAAAAATAGCTTCTGAGCTGCCCCATCGGTCTGGCTCCCAGTGTCTGAGCAAGTGGA
AGATCATGATGGGGAAGAAGCAGGGTCTCCGGAGGCGGCGGCGGAGGGCCCGTCACAGCGTCCGGTGGAG
CTCTACCAGCAGCAGCGGCAGCAGCAGTGGCAGCAGTGGAGGGAGCAGCAGCAGCAGCAGCAGCAGCAGC
GAGGAGGACGAGCCAGAGCAGGCGCAGGCCGGGGAGGGTGACAGAGCGCTGCTGTCCCCACAGTACATGG
TCCCGGACATGGACCTGTGGGTTCCTGCCAGGCAGAGCACCAGCCAGCCATGGAGAGGAGGGGCAGGGGC
CTGGCTGGGAGGCCCCGCTGCCTCCCTCAGCCCTCCCAAGGGGTCCAGTGCCAGCCAGGGCGGCAGCAAG
GAAGCTTCCACCACAGCCGCGGCTCCTGGAGAGGAGACGAGTCCGGTGCAGGTCCCTGCCAGGGCCCACG
GCCCTGTCCCGAGGTCTGCCCAGGCCTCCCACTCAGCAGACACTCGCCCGGCGGGCGCAGAGAAGCAGGC
CCTGGAGGGTGGGAGGCGTCTGCTGACAGTGCCTGTGGAGACCGTGCTGAGGGTGCTCAGGGCCAACACG
GCTGCTCGGAGCTGCACACAGAAAGAGCAGCTGAGGCAGCCACCCCTGCCCACCTCATCCCCAGGGGTCA
GCTCTGGTGACAGCGTGGCCCGATCCCATGTGCAGTGGCTACGGCACAGAGCCACCCAGAGTGGGCAGCG
GCGCTGGAGACACGCTCTGCACCGGAGGCTCCTGAACCGCAGGCTGCTGCTGGCTGTGACCCCTTGGGTA
GGGGACGTTGTCGTGCCCTGCACACAGGCTTCCCAGAGACCCGCCGTAGTGCAGACTCAAGCGGATGGCC
TCAGGGAGCAGCTGCAGCAGGCCCGCCTGGCCAGCACCCCTGTGTTTACCCTGTTTACCCAGCTGTTCCA
CATCGATACTGCCGGCTGCTTGGAGGTCGTCCGAGAGAGGAAGGCCCTGCCACCCAGGCTGCCCCAGGCT
GGTGCTCGGGACCCACCAGTTCATCTTCTGCAGGCATCCTCAAGTGCCCAGAGCACCCCAGGCCACCTCT
TCCCAAACGTGCCGGCTCAAGAAGCCTCAAAGAGTGCCAGCCACAAAGGGAGCCGAAGACTGGCGTCCAG
CCGGGTGGAGCGCACCCTACCCCAGGCGTCCCTGCTGGCTTCAACCGGCCCCCGGCCCAAGCCCAAGACT
GTGTCGGAGCTGCTTCAGGAGAAGCGGCTTCAGGAGGCCCGTGCCAGGGAGGCCACCCGGGGCCCGGTGG
TGCTCCCGTCCCAGCTGCTGGTCTCCTCGTCTGTGATCCTCCAGCCCCCTCTACCACACACCCCACACGG
CCGCCCAGCCCCGGGTCCCACCGTCTTAAATGTACCGCTCTCTGGGCCTGGGGCCCCCGCGGCAGCCAAA
CCTGGCACTTCTGGCTCCTGGCAGGAGGCTGGGACTTCAGCCAAGGACAAGAGACTCTCCACCATGCAAG
CCCTGCCCCTCGCTCCTGTCTTCTCAGAGGCCGAGGGCACAGCCCCTGCTGCTTCCCAAGCCCCTGCCCT
GGGCCCCGGCCAGATCTCTGTGAGCTGCCCCGAGAGTGGTCTCGGACAGTCTCAGGCCCCCGCTGCATCC
CGGAAGCAGGGCCTGCCTGAGGCGCCACCCTTTCTCCCCGCAGCCCCCAGCCCCACCCCACTGCCCGTCC
AGCCCCTCAGCCTGACGCACATAGGAGGGCCACATGTGGCGACCAGTGTCCCCCTGCCTGTCACCTGGGT
GCTCACAGCCCAGGGGCTTCTCCCTGTTCCTGTACCAGCTGTGGTGAGCCTTCCCAGGCCAGCAGGGACC
CCTGGCCCCGCAGGGCTGCTGGCCACTCTGCTGCCTCCCCTGACTGAGACTCGGGCGGCCCAGGGCCCCA
GGGCCCCAGCGTTGAGCAGCTCTTGGCAGCCCCCAGCCAATATGAACAGGGAACCGGAGCCTTCCTGCAG
GACAGACACCCCAGCTCCTCCCACACACGCCCTCTCCCAAAGTCCTGCAGAAGCGGATGGCAGTGTGGCC
TTTGTCCCTGGAGAGGCCCAGGTGGCCAGGGAGATACCTGAGCCCAGGACGTCCTCCCACGCTGACCCTC
CTGAAGCAGAACCCCCTTGGTCCGGGAGGCTGCCAGCCTTCGGTGGTGTCATCCCAGCAACTGAGCCAAG
GGGGACGCCGGGGTCCCCCTCAGGGACACAGGAGCCCAGGGGGCCTCTGGGCCTGGAGAAGCTGCCCCTG
CGCCAGCCTGGGCCTGAGAAGGGGGCCCTGGACCTGGAGAAGCCGCCCCTACCCCAGCCTGGGCCTGAGA
AGGGGGCCCTGGACCTGGGCCTGCTGTCCCAGGAGGGCGAGGCGGCCACACAGCAGTGGCTGGGGGGCCA
GCGGGGGGTGCGTGTGCCTCTTCTGGGCAGCAGACTGCCCTATCAGCCCCCAGCCCTGTGCAGCCTGCGA
GCTCTGTCCGGTCTCCTACTCCACAAGAAGGCCCTGGAGCACAAGGCCACCTCCCTGGTGGTGGGGGGCG
AGGCTGAGCGGCCGGCCGGAGCACTGCAAGCCTCACTGGGGCTGGTGCGGGGGCAGCTCCAGGACAACCC
GGCCTACCTCCTGTTGCGGGCGCGGTTCCTGGCAGCCTTCACCCTCCCTGCGCTCCTGGCCACCCTGGCC
CCCCAAGGCGTCCGCACCACCCTCTCAGTACCTTCGAGGGTGGGCTCTGAGAGTGAGGATGAAGACCTCC
TGAGTGAGCTGGAACTTGCAGACAGGGACGGGCAGCCGGGCTGCACGACAGCCACATGCCCCATTCAGGG
AGCCCCAGACTCTGGTAAATGCTCTGCTTCCTCCTGCCTGGATACTTCTAATGACCCTGACGACCTGGAC
GTGCTCAGAACCCGGCATGCCAGGCACACCCGGAAGCGGAGGCGGCTGGTGTAGTAATGAACTAGTCCGT
AACTTGAAAGTATTTCGATTTCTTGGCTTTATATATCTTGTGGAAAGGACGACGTGTGTTTACATGCGAC
TCATTTACGCGTTAAGTCGACAATCAACCTCTGGATTACAAAATTTGTGAAAGATTGACTGGTATTCTTA
ACTATGTTGCTCCTTTTACGCTATGTGGATACGCTGCTTTAATGCCTTTGTATCATGCTATTGCTTCCCG
TATGGCTTTCATTTTCTCCTCCTTGTATAAATCCTGGTTGCTGTCTCTTTATGAGGAGTTGTGGCCCGTT
GTCAGGCAACGTGGCGTGGTGTGCACTGTGTTTGCTGACGCAACCCCCACTGGTTGGGGCATTGCCACCA
CCTGTCAGCTCCTTTCCGGGACTTTCGCTTTCCCCCTCCCTATTGCCACGGCGGAACTCATCGCCGCCTG
CCTTGCCCGCTGCTGGACAGGGGCTCGGCTGTTGGGCACTGACAATTCCGTGGTGTTGTCGGGGAAATCA
TCGTCCTTTCCTTGGCTGCTCGCCTGTGTTGCCACCTGGATTCTGCGCGGGACGTCCTTCTGCTACGTCC
CTTCGGCCCTCAATCCAGCGGACCTTCCTTCCCGCGGCCTGCTGCCGGCTCTGCGGCCTCTTCCGCGTCT
TCGCCTTCGCCCTCAGACGAGTCGGATCTCCCTTTGGGCCGCCTCCCCGCGTCGACTTTAAGACCAATGA
CTTACAAGGCAGCTGTAGATCTTAGCCACTTTTTAAAAGAAAAGGGGGGACTGGAAGGGCTAATTCACTC
CCAACGAAGACAAGATCTGCTTTTTGCTTGTACTGGGTCTCTCTGGTTAGACCAGATCTGAGCCTGGGAG
CTCTCTGGCTAACTAGGGAACCCACTGCTTAAGCCTCAATAAAGCTTGCCTTGAGTGCTTCAAGTAGTGT
GTGCCCGTCTGTTGTGTGACTCTGGTAACTAGAGATCCCTCAGACCCTTTTAGTCAGTGTGGAAAATCTC
TAGCAGTACGTATAGTAGTTCATGTCATCTTATTATTCAGTATTTATAACTTGCAAAGAAATGAATATCA
GAGAGTGAGAGGAACTTGTTTATTGCAGCTTATAATGGTTACAAATAAAGCAATAGCATCACAAATTTCA
CAAATAAAGCATTTTTTTCACTGCATTCTAGTTGTGGTTTGTCCAAACTCATCAATGTATCTTATCATGT
CTGGCTCTAGCTATCCCGCCCCTAACTCCGCCCATCCCGCCCCTAACTCCGCCCAGTTCCGCCCATTCTC
CGCCCCATGGCTGACTAATTTTTTTTATTTATGCAGAGGCCGAGGCCGCCTCGGCCTCTGAGCTATTCCA
GAAGTAGTGAGGAGGCTTTTTTGGAGGCCTAGGGACGTACCCAATTCGCCCTATAGTGAGTCGTATTACG
CGCGCTCACTGGCCGTCGTTTTACAACGTCGTGACTGGGAAAACCCTGGCGTTACCCAACTTAATCGCCT
TGCAGCACATCCCCCTTTCGCCAGCTGGCGTAATAGCGAAGAGGCCCGCACCGATCGCCCTTCCCAACAG
TTGCGCAGCCTGAATGGCGAATGGG
[124 nt withheld, positions 10106-10229]
C
[91 nt withheld, positions 10231-10321]
A
[49 nt withheld, positions 10323-10371]
CCTTTGACGTTGGAGTCCACGTTCTTT
[37 nt withheld, positions 10399-10435]
ACCCTATCTCGGTCTATTCTTTTGATTTATAAGGGATTTTGCCGATTTCGGCCTATTGGTTAAAAAATGA
GCTGATTTAACAAAAATTTAACGCGAATTTTAACAAAATATTAACGCTTACAATTTAGGTGGCACTTTTC
GGGGAAATGTGCGCGGAACCCCTATTTGTTTATTTTTCTAAATACATTCAAATATGTATCCGCTCATGAG
ACAATAACCCTGATAAATGCTTCAATAATATTGAAAAAGGAAGAGTATGAGTATTCAACATTTCCGTGTC
GCCCTTATTCCCTTTTTTGCGGCATTTTGCCTTCCTGTTTTTGCTCACCCAGAAACGCTGGTGAAAGTAA
AAGATGCTGAAGATCAGTTGGGTGCACGAGTGGGTTACATCGAACTGGATCTCAACAGCGGTAAGATCCT
TGAGAGTTTTCGCCCCGAAGAACGTTTTCCAATGATGAGCACTTTTAAAGTTCTGCTATGTGGCGCGGTA
TTATCCCGTATTGACGCCGGGCAAGAGCAACTCGGTCGCCGCATACACTATTCTCAGAATGACTTGGTTG
AGTACTCACCAGTCACAGAAAAGCATCTTACGGATGGCATGACAGTAAGAGAATTATGCAGTGCTGCCAT
AACCATGAGTGATAACACTGCGGCCAACTTACTTCTGACAACGATCGGAGGACCGAAGGAGCTAACCGCT
TTTTTGCACAACATGGGGGATCATGTAACTCGCCTTGATCGTTGGGAACCGGAGCTGAATGAAGCCATAC
CAAACGACGAGCGTGACACCACGATGCCTGTAGCAATGGCAACAACGTTGCGCAAACTATTAACTGGCGA
ACTACTTACTCTAGCTTCCCGGCAACAATTAATAGACTGGATGGAGGCGGATAAAGTTGCAGGACCACTT
CTGCGCTCGGCCCTTCCGGCTGGCTGGTTTATTGCTGATAAATCTGGAGCCGGTGAGCGTGGGTCTCGCG
GTATCATTGCAGCACTGGGGCCAGATGGTAAGCCCTCCCGTATCGTAGTTATCTACACGACGGGGAGTCA
GGCAACTATGGATGAACGAAATAGACAGATCGCTGAGATAGGTGCCTCACTGATTAAGCATTGGTAACTG
TCAGACCAAGTTTACTCATATATACTTTAGATTGATTTAAAACTTCATTTTTAATTTAAAAGGATCTAGG
TGAAGATCCTTTTTGATAATCTCATGACCAAAATCCCTTAACGTGAGTTTTCGTTCCACTGAGCGTCAGA
CCCCGTAGAAAAGATCAAAGGATCTTCTTGAGATCCTTTTTTTCTGCGCGTAATCTGCTGCTTGCAAACA
AAAAAACCACCGCTACCAGCGGTGGTTTGTTTGCCGGATCAAGAGCTACCAACTCTTTTTCCGAAGGTAA
CTGGCTTCAGCAGAGCGCAGATACCAAATACTGTTCTTCTAGTGTAGCCGTAGTTAGGCCACCACTTCAA
GAACTCTGTAGCACCGCCTACATACCTCGCTCTGCTAATCCTGTTACCAGTGGCTGCTGCCAGTGGCGAT
AAGTCGTGTCTTACCGGGTTGGACTCAAGACGATAGTTACCGGATAAGGCGCAGCGGTCGGGCTGAACGG
GGGGTTCGTGCACACAGCCCAGCTTGGAGCGAACGACCTACACCGAACTGAGATACCTACAGCGTGAGCT
ATGAGAAAGCGCCACGCTTCCCGAAGGGAGAAAGGCGGACAGGTATCCGGTAAGCGGCAGGGTCGGAACA
GGAGAGCGCACGAGGGAGCTTCCAGGGGGAAACGCCTGGTATCTTTATAGTCCTGTCGGGTTTCGCCACC
TCTGACTTGAGCGTCGATTTTTGTGATGCTCGTCAGGGGGGCGGAGCCTATGGAAAAACGCCAGCAACGC
GGCCTTTTTACGGTTCCTGGCCTTTTGCTGGCCTTTTGCTCACATGTTCTTTCCTGCGTTATCCCCTGAT
TCTGTGGATAACCGTATTACCGCCTTTGAGTGAGCTGATACCGCTCGCCGCAGCCGAACGACCGAGCGCA
GCGAGTCAGTGAGCGAGGAAGCGGAAGAGCGCCCAATACGCAAACCGCCTCTCCCCGCGCGTTGGCCGAT
TCATTAATGCAGCTGGCACGACAGGTTTCCCGACTGGAAAGCGGGCAGTGAGCGCAACGCAATTAATGTG
AGTTAGCTCACTCATTAGGCACCCCAGGCTTTACACTTTATGCTTCCGGCTCGTATGTTGTGTGGAATTG
TGAGCGGATAACAATTTCACACAGGAAACAGCTATGACCATGATTACGCCAAGCGCGCAATTAACCCTCA
CTAAAGGGAACAAAAGCTGGAGCTGCAAGC
Features (pLannotate 1.2.2; 31 found; start..end, strand, type, name):
      5..231     +  promoter       RSV promoter: Rous sarcoma virus enhancer/promoter
    232..412     +  LTR            5' LTR (truncated): truncated 5' long terminal repeat (LTR) from HIV-1
    459..584     +  misc_feature   HIV-1 Ψ: packaging signal of human immunodeficiency virus type 1
    568..931     +  CDS            HIV-1 gag (fragment): gag protein from human immunodeficiency virus 1; gag
   1077..1310    +  misc_feature   RRE: The Rev response element (RRE) of HIV-1 allows for Rev-dependent mRNA export from the nucleus to the cytoplasm.
   1687..1713    +  CDS            Rev (fragment): human immunodeficiency virus 1 (HIV-1) Rev protein; rev; enhances nuclear export of unspliced and incompletely spliced viral mRNAs
   1720..1743    +  promoter       SV40 promoter (fragment): SV40 early promoter
   1744..1815    +  promoter       SV40 promoter (fragment): SV40 enhancer and early promoter
   1839..1974    +  rep_origin     SV40 ori: SV40 origin of replication
   2020..2616    +  CDS            PuroR (fragment): puromycin N-acetyltransferase; pac from Streptomyces; confers resistance to puromycin
   2665..2782    +  misc_feature   cPPT/CTS: central polypurine tract and central termination sequence of HIV-1
   2847..2913    +  CDS            small t antigen (fragment): SV40 (simian virus 40) small t antigen
   2920..4098    +  promoter       EF-1α promoter: strong constitutive promoter for human elongation factor EF-1α
   4115..8521    +  CDS            SNAPC4: SNPC4_HUMAN - Also known as SNAP190 From Homo sapiens (Human).
   8537..8590    +  promoter       U6 promoter (fragment): RNA polymerase III promoter for human U6 snRNA
   8632..9220    +  misc_feature   WPRE: woodchuck hepatitis virus posttranscriptional regulatory element
   9271..9290    +  misc_feature   cPPT/CTS (fragment): central polypurine tract and central termination sequence of HIV-1
   9292..9525    +  LTR            3' LTR (ΔU3): self-inactivating 3' long terminal repeat (LTR) from HIV-1
   9603..9724    +  polyA_signal   SV40 poly(A) signal: SV40 polyadenylation signal
   9764..9899    +  rep_origin     SV40 ori: SV40 origin of replication
   9920..9938    -  promoter       T7 promoter: promoter for bacteriophage T7 RNA polymerase
   9946..10101   +  CDS            lacZα (fragment): LacZα fragment of β-galactosidase; lacZ fragment
  10106..10534   +  rep_origin     f1 ori (sequence partly withheld): f1 bacteriophage origin of replication; arrow indicates direction of (+) strand synthesis
  10587..10691   +  promoter       AmpR promoter: bla
  10692..11552   +  CDS            AmpR: β-lactamase; bla; confers resistance to ampicillin, carbenicillin, and related antibiotics
  11723..12311   +  rep_origin     ori: high-copy-number ColE1/pMB1/pBR322/pUC origin of replication
  12494..12586   +  CDS            lacI (fragment): lac repressor; lacI; The lac repressor binds to the lac operator to inhibit transcription in E. coli. This inhibition can be relieved by adding lactose or isopropyl-β-D-thiogalactopyranoside (IPTG).
  12599..12620   +  protein_bind   CAP binding site: CAP binding activates transcription in the presence of cAMP. E. coli catabolite activator protein
  12635..12665   +  promoter       lac promoter: promoter for the E. coli lac operon
  12669..12691   +  protein_bind   lac operator (fragment): The lac repressor binds to the lac operator to inhibit transcription in E. coli. This inhibition can be relieved by adding lactose or isopropyl-β-D-thiogalactopyranoside (IPTG). lac repressor encoded by lacI
  12734..12752   +  promoter       T3 promoter: promoter for bacteriophage T3 RNA polymerase
