[The description below was written by a language model from this plasmid's Addgene catalogue record and pLannotate feature annotations shown in this document.]
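Description:
TFORF2083 is a third-generation, self-inactivating lentiviral expression plasmid built on the pLX_TRC317 backbone and carrying the human SNAPC4 open reading frame (also known as SNAP190 or PTFalpha). It belongs to a barcoded transcription factor ORF collection in which each construct has a unique 24-bp barcode, so that the overexpressed factor can be identified in pooled screens. In bacteria it is maintained as a high-copy plasmid through a ColE1/pUC-type origin and selected with ampicillin via the β-lactamase gene. An f1 origin and remnants of a lac/T7/T3 cloning region are also present in the backbone. The depositor notes that the plasmid can recombine during propagation, which is typical of LTR-containing vectors.

The viral cassette begins with an RSV promoter fused to a truncated HIV-1 5' LTR, which allows Tat-independent production of genomic RNA. This is followed by the Ψ packaging signal with a gag fragment, the RRE for Rev-dependent nuclear export, and a cPPT/CTS element. An SV40 early promoter drives puromycin N-acetyltransferase for selection of transduced mammalian cells. Downstream, the strong constitutive EF-1α promoter drives the roughly 4.4 kb SNAPC4 coding sequence. WPRE follows the ORF to enhance transcript stability and expression, and the ΔU3 3' LTR inactivates viral promoter activity after integration. The barcode is not annotated in the feature table. It may lie in the short region between the ORF and WPRE, where only a small U6-like fragment is called, but the record does not confirm this. The construct is intended for stable SNAPC4 overexpression, alone or in pooled directed-differentiation screens.
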