Addgene plasmid #144329: TFORF2083
Purpose: Lentiviral vector for overexpressing transcription factor ORFs with unique 24-bp barcodes. Barcodes facilitate identification of transcription factors in pooled screens.
Depositing lab: Feng Zhang. Depositing organization: Broad Institute. Publication: A transcription factor atlas of directed differentiation. Joung J, Ma S, Tay T, Geiger-Schuller KR, Kirchgatterer PC, Verdine VK, Guo B, Arias-Garcia MA, Allen WE, Singh A, Kuksenko O, Abudayyeh OO, Gootenberg JS, Fu Z, Macrae RK, Buenrostro JD, Regev A, Zhang F. Cell. 2023 Jan 5;186(1):209-229.e26. doi: 10.1016/j.cell.2022.11.026. PubMed 36608654.
Backbone
  Vector backbone: pLX_TRC317
  Backbone manufacturer: Broad Institute Genetic Perturbation Platform
  Backbone size w/o insert (bp): 8264
  Vector type: Mammalian Expression, Lentiviral
  Selectable markers: Puromycin
Growth in bacteria
  Bacterial resistance: Ampicillin, 100 μg/mL
  Growth temperature: 37°C
  Growth strain: NEB Stable
  Copy number: High Copy
Gene/Insert
  Gene/Insert name: SNAPC4
  Species: H. sapiens (human)
  Insert size (bp): 4511
  Entrez Gene: SNAPC4 (a.k.a. PTFalpha, SNAP190)
  Promoter: EF1a
  Cloning method: Unknown
  Sequencing primers: 5′ GGGTGGAGACTGAAGTTAGGCCAG; 3′ CACATAGCGTAAAAGGAGCAACATAG
Terms and licenses: Academic/Nonprofit Terms; Industry Terms: Not Available to Industry
Depositor comments: NM_003086,XM_006717242,XM_006717241,XM_005266096,ENST00000298532 . The transcription factor ORF portion of this plasmid was synthesized by Genewiz. Please test multiple small colonies in case of plasmid recombination. To make this collection available in a timely manner, a portion of this collection was not fully sequenced by Addgene. If an Addgene verified full plasmid sequence is not available, please contact us prior to placing an order to request the full sequence.
How to cite: TFORF2083 was a gift from Feng Zhang (Addgene plasmid # 144329 ; http://n2t.net/addgene:144329 ; RRID:Addgene_144329)
