>Addgene plasmid #144329 | TFORF2083 | depositor partial sequence | sequence record 285102 | Insert
ACCGCCACCATGGATGTAGATGCTGAAAGAGAGAAGATAACACAGGAGATCAAGGAGCTGGAAAGGATTT
TGGATCCCGGCTCCTCGGGCTCCCACGTGGAGATCTCAGAATCAAGTCTCGAGTCAGATTCTGAAGCAGA
TTCACTGCCTTCTGAGGACTTGGATCCTGCCGATCCCCCGATCTCGGAAGAAGAAAGGTGGGGCGAAGCC
AGCAATGACGAGGACGATCCCAAGGATAAAACCCTCCCTGAAGACCCAGAAACCTGCCTGCAGCTGAACA
TGGTCTACCAGGAGGTCATCCAGGAGAAGCTGGCTGAGGCCAACCTGCTGCTGGCCCAGAACCGGGAGCA
GCAGGAGGAACTCATGAGGGATCTGGCTGGGTCCAAAGGCACCAAGGTGAAAGATGGCAAAAGCCTGCCC
CCAAGCACATACATGGGGCACTTCATGAAGCCGTATTTCAAGGACAAGGTCACGGGCGTGGGGCCACCTG
CCAACGAGGACACACGAGAGAAGGCTGCCCAGGGGATCAAGGCTTTCGAGGAGCTCCTTGTGACCAAATG
GAAAAACTGGGAAAAGGCCTTGCTCCGAAAGTCAGTGGTGAGTGACCGCCTGCAGCGATTGCTTCAGCCC
AAGTTACTGAAGCTCGAGTACTTGCACCAGAAGCAGAGCAAAGTCTCCAGTGAGCTGGAGAGGCAAGCCC
TGGAGAAGCAGGGCAGGGAAGCCGAGAAGGAGATCCAGGACATCAACCAGCTTCCAGAAGAGGCCTTGCT
GGGAAACAGGCTGGACAGCCACGACTGGGAGAAGATTTCCAATATTAACTTTGAAGGCAGCCGCAGTGCA
GAGGAGATCCGGAAGTTCTGGCAGAACTCGGAGCACCCCAGCATCAACAAGCAGGAGTGGAGCAGGGAGG
AGGAGGAGCGGCTGCAGGCGATCGCGGCTGCACACGGCCACCTGGAGTGGCAGAAGATTGCAGAGGAGCT
GGGGACCAGCCGCAGCGCCTTCCAGTGCCTGCAGAAATTCCAGCAGCACAACAAAGCTCTGAAACGCAAG
GAGTGGACAGAGGAGGAGGACCGCATGCTCACGCAGCTGGTGCAGGAGATGCGCGTCGGCAGCCACATCC
CCTACCGCAGAATTGTCTACTATATGGAAGGGAGAGACTCCATGCAGCTGATCTACCGATGGACCAAGAG
CTTGGATCCTGGTCTGAAGAAGGGTTACTGGGCCCCGGAGGAAGATGCTAAGTTGCTTCAAGCTGTTGCC
AAATACGGGGAGCAGGATTGGTTTAAAATCCGGGAAGAGGTGCCAGGTAGGAGCGATGCCCAGTGCCGAG
ATCGGTATCTCAGGAGATTACATTTCAGCTTGAAAAAGGGTCGGTGGAATTTAAAAGAAGAGGAACAGTT
AATTGAATTAATAGAAAAATATGGTGTCGGTCACTGGGCAAAAATAGCTTCTGAGCTGCCCCATCGGTCT
GGCTCCCAGTGTCTGAGCAAGTGGAAGATCATGATGGGGAAGAAGCAGGGTCTCCGGAGGCGGCGGCGGA
GGGCCCGTCACAGCGTCCGGTGGAGCTCTACCAGCAGCAGCGGCAGCAGCAGTGGCAGCAGTGGAGGGAG
CAGCAGCAGCAGCAGCAGCAGCAGCGAGGAGGACGAGCCAGAGCAGGCGCAGGCCGGGGAGGGTGACAGA
GCGCTGCTGTCCCCACAGTACATGGTCCCGGACATGGACCTGTGGGTTCCTGCCAGGCAGAGCACCAGCC
AGCCATGGAGAGGAGGGGCAGGGGCCTGGCTGGGAGGCCCCGCTGCCTCCCTCAGCCCTCCCAAGGGGTC
CAGTGCCAGCCAGGGCGGCAGCAAGGAAGCTTCCACCACAGCCGCGGCTCCTGGAGAGGAGACGAGTCCG
GTGCAGGTCCCTGCCAGGGCCCACGGCCCTGTCCCGAGGTCTGCCCAGGCCTCCCACTCAGCAGACACTC
GCCCGGCGGGCGCAGAGAAGCAGGCCCTGGAGGGTGGGAGGCGTCTGCTGACAGTGCCTGTGGAGACCGT
GCTGAGGGTGCTCAGGGCCAACACGGCTGCTCGGAGCTGCACACAGAAAGAGCAGCTGAGGCAGCCACCC
CTGCCCACCTCATCCCCAGGGGTCAGCTCTGGTGACAGCGTGGCCCGATCCCATGTGCAGTGGCTACGGC
ACAGAGCCACCCAGAGTGGGCAGCGGCGCTGGAGACACGCTCTGCACCGGAGGCTCCTGAACCGCAGGCT
GCTGCTGGCTGTGACCCCTTGGGTAGGGGACGTTGTCGTGCCCTGCACACAGGCTTCCCAGAGACCCGCC
GTAGTGCAGACTCAAGCGGATGGCCTCAGGGAGCAGCTGCAGCAGGCCCGCCTGGCCAGCACCCCTGTGT
TTACCCTGTTTACCCAGCTGTTCCACATCGATACTGCCGGCTGCTTGGAGGTCGTCCGAGAGAGGAAGGC
CCTGCCACCCAGGCTGCCCCAGGCTGGTGCTCGGGACCCACCAGTTCATCTTCTGCAGGCATCCTCAAGT
GCCCAGAGCACCCCAGGCCACCTCTTCCCAAACGTGCCGGCTCAAGAAGCCTCAAAGAGTGCCAGCCACA
AAGGGAGCCGAAGACTGGCGTCCAGCCGGGTGGAGCGCACCCTACCCCAGGCGTCCCTGCTGGCTTCAAC
CGGCCCCCGGCCCAAGCCCAAGACTGTGTCGGAGCTGCTTCAGGAGAAGCGGCTTCAGGAGGCCCGTGCC
AGGGAGGCCACCCGGGGCCCGGTGGTGCTCCCGTCCCAGCTGCTGGTCTCCTCGTCTGTGATCCTCCAGC
CCCCTCTACCACACACCCCACACGGCCGCCCAGCCCCGGGTCCCACCGTCTTAAATGTACCGCTCTCTGG
GCCTGGGGCCCCCGCGGCAGCCAAACCTGGCACTTCTGGCTCCTGGCAGGAGGCTGGGACTTCAGCCAAG
GACAAGAGACTCTCCACCATGCAAGCCCTGCCCCTCGCTCCTGTCTTCTCAGAGGCCGAGGGCACAGCCC
CTGCTGCTTCCCAAGCCCCTGCCCTGGGCCCCGGCCAGATCTCTGTGAGCTGCCCCGAGAGTGGTCTCGG
ACAGTCTCAGGCCCCCGCTGCATCCCGGAAGCAGGGCCTGCCTGAGGCGCCACCCTTTCTCCCCGCAGCC
CCCAGCCCCACCCCACTGCCCGTCCAGCCCCTCAGCCTGACGCACATAGGAGGGCCACATGTGGCGACCA
GTGTCCCCCTGCCTGTCACCTGGGTGCTCACAGCCCAGGGGCTTCTCCCTGTTCCTGTACCAGCTGTGGT
GAGCCTTCCCAGGCCAGCAGGGACCCCTGGCCCCGCAGGGCTGCTGGCCACTCTGCTGCCTCCCCTGACT
GAGACTCGGGCGGCCCAGGGCCCCAGGGCCCCAGCGTTGAGCAGCTCTTGGCAGCCCCCAGCCAATATGA
ACAGGGAACCGGAGCCTTCCTGCAGGACAGACACCCCAGCTCCTCCCACACACGCCCTCTCCCAAAGTCC
TGCAGAAGCGGATGGCAGTGTGGCCTTTGTCCCTGGAGAGGCCCAGGTGGCCAGGGAGATACCTGAGCCC
AGGACGTCCTCCCACGCTGACCCTCCTGAAGCAGAACCCCCTTGGTCCGGGAGGCTGCCAGCCTTCGGTG
GTGTCATCCCAGCAACTGAGCCAAGGGGGACGCCGGGGTCCCCCTCAGGGACACAGGAGCCCAGGGGGCC
TCTGGGCCTGGAGAAGCTGCCCCTGCGCCAGCCTGGGCCTGAGAAGGGGGCCCTGGACCTGGAGAAGCCG
CCCCTACCCCAGCCTGGGCCTGAGAAGGGGGCCCTGGACCTGGGCCTGCTGTCCCAGGAGGGCGAGGCGG
CCACACAGCAGTGGCTGGGGGGCCAGCGGGGGGTGCGTGTGCCTCTTCTGGGCAGCAGACTGCCCTATCA
GCCCCCAGCCCTGTGCAGCCTGCGAGCTCTGTCCGGTCTCCTACTCCACAAGAAGGCCCTGGAGCACAAG
GCCACCTCCCTGGTGGTGGGGGGCGAGGCTGAGCGGCCGGCCGGAGCACTGCAAGCCTCACTGGGGCTGG
TGCGGGGGCAGCTCCAGGACAACCCGGCCTACCTCCTGTTGCGGGCGCGGTTCCTGGCAGCCTTCACCCT
CCCTGCGCTCCTGGCCACCCTGGCCCCCCAAGGCGTCCGCACCACCCTCTCAGTACCTTCGAGGGTGGGC
TCTGAGAGTGAGGATGAAGACCTCCTGAGTGAGCTGGAACTTGCAGACAGGGACGGGCAGCCGGGCTGCA
CGACAGCCACATGCCCCATTCAGGGAGCCCCAGACTCTGGTAAATGCTCTGCTTCCTCCTGCCTGGATAC
TTCTAATGACCCTGACGACCTGGACGTGCTCAGAACCCGGCATGCCAGGCACACCCGGAAGCGGAGGCGG
CTGGTGTAGTAATGAACTAGTCCGTAACTTGAAAGTATTTCGATTTCTTGGCTTTATATATCTTGTGGAA
AGGACGACGTGTGTTTACATGCGACTCATTT
