>Addgene plasmid #144329 | TFORF2083 | depositor partial sequence | sequence record 285103 | Barcode
CGTGTGTTTACATGCGACTCATTT
